Addgene plasmid #21196: LZRS-Mek1-wt1 (wt1)
Depositing lab: Paul Khavari. Depositing organization: Stanford University.
Backbone
  Vector backbone: LZRS-RfA
  Backbone size w/o insert (bp): 11100
  Vector type: Retroviral
  Selectable markers: Puromycin
Growth in bacteria
  Bacterial resistance: Ampicillin, 100 μg/mL
  Growth temperature: 37°C
  Growth strain: Stbl3
  Growth instructions: STBL2
  Copy number: Low Copy
Gene/Insert
  Gene/Insert name: Mek1
  Species: H. sapiens (human)
  Insert size (bp): 1200
  Entrez Gene: MAP2K1 (a.k.a. CFC3, MAPKK1, MEK1, MEL, MKK1, PRKMK1)
  Cloning method: Gateway Cloning; 5′ cloning site attR (not destroyed); 3′ cloning site attR (not destroyed)
  Sequencing primers: 5′ TGGATACACGCCGCCCACGTG; 3′ ATCGTCGACCACTGTGCTGG
Terms and licenses: Academic/Nonprofit Terms; Industry Terms: Not Available to Industry
How to cite: LZRS-Mek1-wt1 (wt1) was a gift from Paul Khavari (Addgene plasmid # 21196 ; http://n2t.net/addgene:21196 ; RRID:Addgene_21196)
