[The description below was written by a language model from this plasmid's Addgene catalogue record.]
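Description:
LZRS-Mek1-wt1 is a retroviral expression plasmid carrying human MEK1 (MAP2K1, the dual-specificity kinase that sits between RAF and ERK in the MAPK cascade), with the "wt" in the name suggesting the wild-type form. The insert of about 1.2 kb was placed into LZRS-RfA, an approximately 11.1 kb Gateway destination version of the LZRS backbone, by Gateway recombination. The record lists the flanking cloning sites as attR and not destroyed, although an LR reaction would normally convert such sites; the record gives no further detail on the junctions. In bacteria the plasmid is maintained at low copy under ampicillin selection, and the recombination-deficient strains listed for growth are consistent with the repeated sequences, such as the long terminal repeats, that are typical of retroviral vectors.

The record lists puromycin as the selectable marker for mammalian cells. It includes no feature table, so the promoter driving MEK1, the packaging signal, any epitope tags and the position of the puromycin cassette are not stated. In retroviral vectors of this general type, the insert is usually transcribed from the viral long terminal repeat and packaged into particles after transfection of a packaging cell line, but this arrangement cannot be confirmed from the fields given.

The construct is suited to producing retrovirus for stable delivery and expression of human MEK1 in dividing mammalian cells. Such expression could be used to study MAPK pathway signalling, plausibly with this plasmid serving as a wild-type comparison for mutant MEK1 versions, though the record does not spell out a specific purpose.
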