>Addgene plasmid #21196 | LZRS-Mek1-wt1 (wt1) | addgene partial sequence | sequence record 26986 | LZRS-F 5'-TGGATACACGCCGCCCACGTG-3'
GGAACCCTANCGGCCGCCACNGNGACTCCTCTTACTGCCGGATCCCAGATGNTGGTGGTACGGGAATCAC
AAGATTTGTACAAACCCATTAGGCTTTAAAGGAACCAACTTCANCTCGACTGGATCCGGCGGAGTTGGAA
GCGCGTTACCCGGGTCCAAAATGCCCAAGAANAAGCCGACGCCCATCCAGCTGAACCCGGCCCCCGACGG
CTCTGCAGTTAACGGGACCAGCTCTGCGGAGACCAACTTGGAGGCCTTGCAGAANAAGCTGGAGGAGCTA
GAGCTTGATGAGCAGCANCGAAAGCGCCTTGAGGCCTTTCTTACCCANAAGCANAAGGTGGGAGAACTGA
AGGATGACGACTTTGAGAAGATCAGTGAGCTGGGGGCTGGCAATGGCGGTGTGGTGTTCAAGGTCTCCCA
CAAGCCTTCTGGCCTGGTCATGGCCAGAAAGCTAATTCATCTGGAGATCAAACCCGCAATCCGGAACCAN
ATCATAAGGGAGCTGCAGGTTCTGCATGAGTGCAACTCTCCGTACATCNTGGGCTTCTATGGTGCGTTCT
ACAGCGATGGCGAGATCAGTATCTGCATGGAGCACATGGATGGAGGTTCTCTGGATCAAGTCCTGAANAA
AGCTGGAANAATTCCTGAACAAATTTTAGGAAAAGTTANCATTGCTGTAATAAAAGGNCTGACATATCTT
AGCGAGAAGCACAAGATCATGCNCACACATGTCAAGCCCTCCACATCCTAANTCAACTCCCCNGGGGAGA
TCAAGCTCTGTGAANTTGGCTNGATCNCCAGNTCNTCGNCCCCATGGCTACTCTTCGTGGGCACAACTCC
TCNTGTCGCNGAGNNCTCCNGGGNACTCTTACCNGTGCANCCNNNTCTG
