>Addgene plasmid #21196 | LZRS-Mek1-wt1 (wt1) | addgene partial sequence | sequence record 26987 | 21196 with pBR322-F
GGATCGGTGCCCTCNACTNAGCGTCGATTTTTGTGATGCTCGTCAGGGGGGCGGAGCCTATGGAAAAACG
CCAGCAACGCGGCCTTTTTACGGTTCCTGGCCTTTTGCTGGCCTTTTGCTCACATGTTCTTTCCTGCGTT
ATCCCCTGATTCTGTGGATAACCGTATTACCGCCTTTGAGTGAGCTGATACCGCTCGCCGCAGCCGAACG
ACCGAGCGCAGCGAGTCAGTGAGCGAGGAAGCGGAAGAGCGCCCAATACGCAAACCGCCTCTCCCCGCGC
GTTGGCCGATTCATTAATGCAACTATGGCCATTTAATGTAAATACTTAAGAAAAAAAACCAAATTAATTT
TGATACATGCTGCATGTGAAAGACCCCCGCTGACGGGTAGTCAATCACTCAGAGGAGACCCTCCCAAGGA
ACAGCGAGACCACAAGTCGGATGCAACTGCAAGAGGGTTTATTGGATACACGGGTACCCGGGCGACTCAG
TCAATCGGAGGACTGGCGCCCCGAGTGAGGGGTTGTGGGCTCTTTTATTGAGCTCGGGGAGCAGAAGCGC
GCGAACAGAAGCGAGAAGCGAACTGATTGGTTAGTTCAAATAAGGCACAGGGTCATTTCAGGTCCTTGGG
GCACCCTGGAAACATCTGATGGTTCTCTAGAAACTGCTGAGGGCTGGACCGCATCTGGGGACCATCTGTT
CTTGGCCCTGANCCGGGGCAGGAACTGCTTACCACAGANATCCTGTTTGGCCCATATTCAGCTGTTCCAT
CTGTTCTTGGCCCTGAGCCGGGGCCAGGAACTGCTTACCACAGATATCCTGTTNGGCCATATCAGCTGTC
CATCTGTCCTGACTTGATCTGAACTCTCTATCTCAGTAGTNTN
